>Addgene plasmid #138209 | pcDNA3.1-(empty)-TAG | addgene full sequence | sequence record 273188 | Addgene NGS Result
GACGGATCGGGAGATCTCCCGATCCCCTATGGTGCACTCTCAGTACAATCTGCTCTGATGCCGCATAGTT
AAGCCAGTATCTGCTCCCTGCTTGTGTGTTGGAGGTCGCTGAGTAGTGCGCGAGCAAAATTTAAGCTACA
ACAAGGCAAGGCTTGACCGACAATTGCATGAAGAATCTGCTTAGGGTTAGGCGTTTTGCGCTGCTTCGCG
ATGTACGGGCCAGATATACGCGTTGACATTGATTATTGACTAGTTATTAATAGTAATCAATTACGGGGTC
ATTAGTTCATAGCCCATATATGGAGTTCCGCGTTACATAACTTACGGTAAATGGCCCGCCTGGCTGACCG
CCCAACGACCCCCGCCCATTGACGTCAATAATGACGTATGTTCCCATAGTAACGCCAATAGGGACTTTCC
ATTGACGTCAATGGGTGGAGTATTTACGGTAAACTGCCCACTTGGCAGTACATCAAGTGTATCATATGCC
AAGTACGCCCCCTATTGACGTCAATGACGGTAAATGGCCCGCCTGGCATTATGCCCAGTACATGACCTTA
TGGGACTTTCCTACTTGGCAGTACATCTACGTATTAGTCATCGCTATTACCATGGTGATGCGGTTTTGGC
AGTACATCAATGGGCGTGGATAGCGGTTTGACTCACGGGGATTTCCAAGTCTCCACCCCATTGACGTCAA
TGGGAGTTTGTTTTGGCACCAAAATCAACGGGACTTTCCAAAATGTCGTAACAACTCCGCCCCATTGACG
CAAATGGGCGGTAGGCGTGTACGGTGGGAGGTCTATATAAGCAGAGCTCTCTGGCTAACTAGAGAACCCA
CTGCTTACTGGCTTATCGAAATTAATACGACTCACTATAGGGAGACCCAAGCTGGCTAGCGTTTAAACTT
AAGCTTGGTACCGAGCTCGGATCCTCTAACACAGACTCTCGGTACCATCATTTTCATATCCCCGGGAGCA
GACTGTAAATCTGCTCCCACCACCATCATTTAATGAATTCCATCAGGAATCCCTCACTTCTGCAGACTGG
CCGTCGTTTTACACTCGAGTCTAGAGGGCCCGTTTAAACCCGCTGATCAGCCTCGACTGTGCCTTCTAGT
TGCCAGCCATCTGTTGTTTGCCCCTCCCCCGTGCCTTCCTTGACCCTGGAAGGTGCCACTCCCACTGTCC
TTTCCTAATAAAATGAGGAAATTGCATCGCATTGTCTGAGTAGGTGTCATTCTATTCTGGGGGGTGGGGT
GGGGCAGGACAGCAAGGGGGAGGATTGGGAAGACAATAGCAGGCATGCTGGGGATGCGGTGGGCTCTATG
GCTTCTGAGGCGGAAAGAACCAGCTGGGGCTCTAGGGGGTATCCCC
[124 nt withheld, positions 1377-1500]
C
[91 nt withheld, positions 1502-1592]
A
[49 nt withheld, positions 1594-1642]
CCTTTGACGTTGGAGTCCACGTTCTTT
[37 nt withheld, positions 1670-1706]
ACCCTATCTCGGTCTATTCTTTTGATTTATAAGGGATTTTGCCGATTTCGGCCTATTGGTTAAAAAATGA
GCTGATTTAACAAAAATTTAACGCGAATTAATTCTGTGGAATGTGTGTCAGTTAGGGTGTGGAAAGTCCC
CAGGCTCCCCAGCAGGCAGAAGTATGCAAAGCATGCATCTCAATTAGTCAGCAACCAGGTGTGGAAAGTC
CCCAGGCTCCCCAGCAGGCAGAAGTATGCAAAGCATGCATCTCAATTAGTCAGCAACCATAGTCCCGCCC
CTAACTCCGCCCATCCCGCCCCTAACTCCGCCCAGTTCCGCCCATTCTCCGCCCCATGGCTGACTAATTT
TTTTTATTTATGCAGAGGCCGAGGCCGCCTCTGCCTCTGAGCTATTCCAGAAGTAGTGAGGAGGCTTTTT
TGGAGGCCTAGGCTTTTGCAAAAAGCTCCCGGGAGCTTGTATATCCATTTTCGGATCTGATCAAGAGACA
GGATGAGGATCGTTTCGCATGATTGAACAAGATGGATTGCACGCAGGTTCTCCGGCCGCTTGGGTGGAGA
GGCTATTCGGCTATGACTGGGCACAACAGACAATCGGCTGCTCTGATGCCGCCGTGTTCCGGCTGTCAGC
GCAGGGGCGCCCGGTTCTTTTTGTCAAGACCGACCTGTCCGGTGCCCTGAATGAACTGCAGGACGAGGCA
GCGCGGCTATCGTGGCTGGCCACGACGGGCGTTCCTTGCGCAGCTGTGCTCGACGTTGTCACTGAAGCGG
GAAGGGACTGGCTGCTATTGGGCGAAGTGCCGGGGCAGGATCTCCTGTCATCTCACCTTGCTCCTGCCGA
GAAAGTATCCATCATGGCTGATGCAATGCGGCGGCTGCATACGCTTGATCCGGCTACCTGCCCATTCGAC
CACCAAGCGAAACATCGCATCGAGCGAGCACGTACTCGGATGGAAGCCGGTCTTGTCGATCAGGATGATC
TGGACGAAGAGCATCAGGGGCTCGCGCCAGCCGAACTGTTCGCCAGGCTCAAGGCGCGCATGCCCGACGG
CGAGGATCTCGTCGTGACCCATGGCGATGCCTGCTTGCCGAATATCATGGTGGAAAATGGCCGCTTTTCT
GGATTCATCGACTGTGGCCGGCTGGGTGTGGCGGACCGCTATCAGGACATAGCGTTGGCTACCCGTGATA
TTGCTGAAGAGCTTGGCGGCGAATGGGCTGACCGCTTCCTCGTGCTTTACGGTATCGCCGCTCCCGATTC
GCAGCGCATCGCCTTCTATCGCCTTCTTGACGAGTTCTTCTGAGCGGGACTCTGGGGTTCGAAATGACCG
ACCAAGCGACGCCCAACCTGCCATCACGAGATTTCGATTCCACCGCCGCCTTCTATGAAAGGTTGGGCTT
CGGAATCGTTTTCCGGGACGCCGGCTGGATGATCCTCCAGCGCGGGGATCTCATGCTGGAGTTCTTCGCC
CACCCCAACTTGTTTATTGCAGCTTATAATGGTTACAAATAAAGCAATAGCATCACAAATTTCACAAATA
AAGCATTTTTTTCACTGCATTCTAGTTGTGGTTTGTCCAAACTCATCAATGTATCTTATCATGTCTGTAT
ACCGTCGACCTCTAGCTAGAGCTTGGCGTAATCATGGTCATAGCTGTTTCCTGTGTGAAATTGTTATCCG
CTCACAATTCCACACAACATACGAGCCGGAAGCATAAAGTGTAAAGCCTGGGGTGCCTAATGAGTGAGCT
AACTCACATTAATTGCGTTGCGCTCACTGCCCGCTTTCCAGTCGGGAAACCTGTCGTGCCAGCTGCATTA
ATGAATCGGCCAACGCGCGGGGAGAGGCGGTTTGCGTATTGGGCGCTCTTCCGCTTCCTCGCTCACTGAC
TCGCTGCGCTCGGTCGTTCGGCTGCGGCGAGCGGTATCAGCTCACTCAAAGGCGGTAATACGGTTATCCA
CAGAATCAGGGGATAACGCAGGAAAGAACATGTGAGCAAAAGGCCAGCAAAAGGCCAGGAACCGTAAAAA
GGCCGCGTTGCTGGCGTTTTTCCATAGGCTCCGCCCCCCTGACGAGCATCACAAAAATCGACGCTCAAGT
CAGAGGTGGCGAAACCCGACAGGACTATAAAGATACCAGGCGTTTCCCCCTGGAAGCTCCCTCGTGCGCT
CTCCTGTTCCGACCCTGCCGCTTACCGGATACCTGTCCGCCTTTCTCCCTTCGGGAAGCGTGGCGCTTTC
TCATAGCTCACGCTGTAGGTATCTCAGTTCGGTGTAGGTCGTTCGCTCCAAGCTGGGCTGTGTGCACGAA
CCCCCCGTTCAGCCCGACCGCTGCGCCTTATCCGGTAACTATCGTCTTGAGTCCAACCCGGTAAGACACG
ACTTATCGCCACTGGCAGCAGCCACTGGTAACAGGATTAGCAGAGCGAGGTATGTAGGCGGTGCTACAGA
GTTCTTGAAGTGGTGGCCTAACTACGGCTACACTAGAAGAACAGTATTTGGTATCTGCGCTCTGCTGAAG
CCAGTTACCTTCGGAAAAAGAGTTGGTAGCTCTTGATCCGGCAAACAAACCACCGCTGGTAGCGGTGGTT
TTTTTGTTTGCAAGCAGCAGATTACGCGCAGAAAAAAAGGATCTCAAGAAGATCCTTTGATCTTTTCTAC
GGGGTCTGACGCTCAGTGGAACGAAAACTCACGTTAAGGGATTTTGGTCATGAGATTATCAAAAAGGATC
TTCACCTAGATCCTTTTAAATTAAAAATGAAGTTTTAAATCAATCTAAAGTATATATGAGTAAACTTGGT
CTGACAGTTACCAATGCTTAATCAGTGAGGCACCTATCTCAGCGATCTGTCTATTTCGTTCATCCATAGT
TGCCTGACTCCCCGTCGTGTAGATAACTACGATACGGGAGGGCTTACCATCTGGCCCCAGTGCTGCAATG
ATACCGCGAGACCCACGCTCACCGGCTCCAGATTTATCAGCAATAAACCAGCCAGCCGGAAGGGCCGAGC
GCAGAAGTGGTCCTGCAACTTTATCCGCCTCCATCCAGTCTATTAATTGTTGCCGGGAAGCTAGAGTAAG
TAGTTCGCCAGTTAATAGTTTGCGCAACGTTGTTGCCATTGCTACAGGCATCGTGGTGTCACGCTCGTCG
TTTGGTATGGCTTCATTCAGCTCCGGTTCCCAACGATCAAGGCGAGTTACATGATCCCCCATGTTGTGCA
AAAAAGCGGTTAGCTCCTTCGGTCCTCCGATCGTTGTCAGAAGTAAGTTGGCCGCAGTGTTATCACTCAT
GGTTATGGCAGCACTGCATAATTCTCTTACTGTCATGCCATCCGTAAGATGCTTTTCTGTGACTGGTGAG
TACTCAACCAAGTCATTCTGAGAATAGTGTATGCGGCGACCGAGTTGCTCTTGCCCGGCGTCAATACGGG
ATAATACCGCGCCACATAGCAGAACTTTAAAAGTGCTCATCATTGGAAAACGTTCTTCGGGGCGAAAACT
CTCAAGGATCTTACCGCTGTTGAGATCCAGTTCGATGTAACCCACTCGTGCACCCAACTGATCTTCAGCA
TCTTTTACTTTCACCAGCGTTTCTGGGTGAGCAAAAACAGGAAGGCAAAATGCCGCAAAAAAGGGAATAA
GGGCGACACGGAAATGTTGAATACTCATACTCTTCCTTTTTCAATATTATTGAAGCATTTATCAGGGTTA
TTGTCTCATGAGCGGATACATATTTGAATGTATTTAGAAAAATAAACAAATAGGGGTTCCGCGCACATTT
CCCCGAAAAGTGCCACCTGACGTC
Features (pLannotate 1.2.2; 20 found; start..end, strand, type, name):
     28..80      -  misc_feature   bom (fragment): basis of mobility region from pBR322
    235..614     +  enhancer       CMV enhancer: human cytomegalovirus immediate early enhancer
    615..818     +  promoter       CMV promoter: human cytomegalovirus (CMV) immediate early promoter
    814..847     +  LTR            5' LTR (truncated) (fragment): truncated 5' long terminal repeat (LTR) from HIV-1
    863..881     +  promoter       T7 promoter: promoter for bacteriophage T7 RNA polymerase
   1046..1063    +  CDS            lacZα (fragment): LacZα fragment of β-galactosidase; lacZ fragment
   1107..1331    +  polyA_signal   bGH poly(A) signal: bovine growth hormone polyadenylation signal
   1335..1356    +  promoter       SV40 promoter (fragment): SV40 enhancer and early promoter
   1377..1805    +  rep_origin     f1 ori (sequence partly withheld): f1 bacteriophage origin of replication; arrow indicates direction of (+) strand synthesis
   1819..2148    +  promoter       SV40 promoter: SV40 enhancer and early promoter
   2215..3006    +  CDS            neo: KKA2_KLEPN - Also known as kan, nptII. Experimental evidence at protein level: Swiss-Prot protein existence level 1. Resistance to kanamycin, neomycin, paromomycin, ribostamycin, butirosin and gentamicin B. From Klebsiella pneumoniae.
   3030..3188    +  CDS            ble (fragment): BLE_KLEPN - Experimental evidence at protein level: Swiss-Prot protein existence level 1. Binding protein with a strong affinity to the bleomycin family of antibiotics. Binds to CL990; an antimitotic-antibiotic compound. From Klebsiella pneumoniae.
   3183..3304    +  polyA_signal   SV40 poly(A) signal: SV40 polyadenylation signal
   3377..3393    -  protein_bind   lac operator: The lac repressor binds to the lac operator to inhibit transcription in E. coli. This inhibition can be relieved by adding lactose or isopropyl-β-D-thiogalactopyranoside (IPTG). lac repressor encoded by lacI
   3401..3431    -  promoter       lac promoter: promoter for the E. coli lac operon
   3446..3467    -  protein_bind   CAP binding site: CAP binding activates transcription in the presence of cAMP. E. coli catabolite activator protein
   3480..3572    -  CDS            lacI (fragment): lac repressor; lacI; The lac repressor binds to the lac operator to inhibit transcription in E. coli. This inhibition can be relieved by adding lactose or isopropyl-β-D-thiogalactopyranoside (IPTG).
   3755..4343    -  rep_origin     ori: high-copy-number ColE1/pMB1/pBR322/pUC origin of replication
   4514..5374    -  CDS            AmpR: β-lactamase; bla; confers resistance to ampicillin, carbenicillin, and related antibiotics
   5375..5479    -  promoter       AmpR promoter: bla
