[The description below was written by a language model from this plasmid's Addgene catalogue record and pLannotate feature annotations shown in this document.]
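Description:
pcDNA3.1-(empty)-TAG is an empty cloning backbone derived from Invitrogen's pcDNA3.1(+), designed so that an RNA of interest can be inserted by restriction cloning and transcribed with a TGT recognition element appended to its 3' region. This element, called TAG, is a 25-nucleotide sequence flanked by short spacer arms. It serves as the substrate for a tRNA guanine transglycosylase in the RNA-TAG method, which allows site-specific enzymatic covalent labeling of the transcript. The TAG element itself is not annotated in the feature table, but it presumably lies in the cloning region between the T7 promoter and the bGH polyadenylation signal. The only annotation in that region is a short lacZα-like fragment.

Two promoters sit in tandem upstream of the cloning site. The human CMV immediate-early enhancer and promoter drive expression of the tagged RNA in transfected mammalian cells, with the bGH poly(A) signal providing 3' end processing. The bacteriophage T7 promoter allows the same tagged RNA to be produced by in vitro transcription. A separate cassette, made up of the SV40 early promoter, the neo gene and the SV40 poly(A) signal, permits selection of stably transfected mammalian cells with G418. In E. coli the plasmid replicates from a high-copy ColE1/pUC-type origin and is selected through the AmpR β-lactamase gene, and an f1 origin is also present for single-stranded DNA production. Several small annotated fragments (HIV-1 LTR, ble, lacI, lac promoter and operator, bom) appear to be residual backbone sequence or short similarity matches rather than functional parts of the design.
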