Addgene plasmid #138209: pcDNA3.1-(empty)-TAG
Purpose: (Empty Backbone) To facilitate restriction cloning of an RNA of interest with a TGT recognition element in the 3' region
Depositing lab: Neal Devaraj. Depositing organization: University of California, San Diego (UCSD). Publication: Enzymatic covalent labeling of RNA with RNA transglycosylation at guanosine (RNA-TAG). Busby KN, Devaraj NK. Methods Enzymol. 2020;641:373-399. doi: 10.1016/bs.mie.2020.03.009. Epub 2020 Apr 20. PubMed 32713531.
Backbone
  Vector backbone: pcDNA3.1(+)
  Backbone manufacturer: Invitrogen
  Backbone size (bp): 5500
  Vector type: Mammalian Expression ; T7 Transcription
  Promoter: CMV Promoter, T7 Promoter
  Tag / fusion protein: TAG sequence
Growth in bacteria
  Bacterial resistance: Ampicillin, 100 μg/mL
  Growth temperature: 37°C
  Growth strain: DH5alpha
  Copy number: Unknown
Gene/Insert
  Cloning method: Restriction Enzyme
  Sequencing primers: 5′ CMV Promoter
Terms and licenses: Academic/Nonprofit Terms; Industry Terms: Not Available to Industry
Depositor comments: An RNA of interest can be cloned into this vector in order to append a 25-nucleotide TGT recognition element to its 3' end. The TGT recognition element, or TAG, has short spacer arms at either side.
How to cite: pcDNA3.1-(empty)-TAG was a gift from Neal Devaraj (Addgene plasmid # 138209 ; http://n2t.net/addgene:138209 ; RRID:Addgene_138209)
